Addgene plasmid #127671: S12.2_Bridge + Target
Purpose: (Empty Backbone) Ampicillin resistant multiplexing backbone with CRY2HA and mCherry
Depositing lab: Jennifer Phillips-Cremins. Depositing organization: University of Pennsylvania. Publication: LADL: light-activated dynamic looping for endogenous gene expression control. Kim JH, Rege M, Valeri J, Dunagin MC, Metzger A, Titus KR, Gilgenast TG, Gong W, Beagan JA, Raj A, Phillips-Cremins JE. Nat Methods. 2019 Jun 24. pii: 10.1038/s41592-019-0436-5. doi: 10.1038/s41592-019-0436-5. PubMed 31235883.
Backbone
  Vector backbone: Derived from pUC19
  Backbone manufacturer: Cremins lab
  Backbone size (bp): 7761
  Vector type: Mammalian Expression, CRISPR
  Selectable markers: mCherry
  Tag / fusion protein: HA (C terminal on backbone)
Growth in bacteria
  Bacterial resistance: Ampicillin, 100 μg/mL
  Growth temperature: 37°C
  Growth strain: NEB Stable
  Copy number: High Copy
Gene/Insert
  Gene/Insert name: None
  Tag / fusion protein: HA (C terminal on backbone)
Terms and licenses: Academic/Nonprofit Terms; Industry Terms: Not Available to Industry
Depositor comments: CRY2-HA-2A-mCherry and hU6 promoter with BbsI and BsaI sites
How to cite: S12.2_Bridge + Target was a gift from Jennifer Phillips-Cremins (Addgene plasmid # 127671 ; http://n2t.net/addgene:127671 ; RRID:Addgene_127671)
