[The description below was written by a language model from this plasmid's Addgene catalogue record and pLannotate feature annotations shown in this document.]
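Description:
S12.2_Bridge + Target is a 7,761 bp empty backbone for mammalian expression and CRISPR guide multiplexing, described as derived from pUC19. It was built for the LADL (light-activated dynamic looping) system for controlling endogenous gene expression. It is propagated in E. coli at high copy from a ColE1/pUC-type origin under ampicillin selection (AmpR with its own bla promoter). The feature table also shows an f1 origin and leftover cloning-vector elements: bom and rop fragments, a lacZα fragment with the lac promoter and operator, T7 and T3 promoters, and a partial pBluescript MCS. A single AAV2 ITR is annotated across the sequence origin. The record does not describe the plasmid as an AAV vector, and with only one ITR detected this is probably a remnant of a parental construct.

The plasmid carries two functional units. The first is a human U6 Pol III promoter followed by an S. pyogenes Cas9 guide RNA scaffold and a second partial scaffold. According to the depositor, BbsI and BsaI sites are provided here, presumably for Golden Gate-style insertion of guide spacers; no guide is present. The second is a Pol II cassette in which a CMV enhancer fragment, the EF-1α core promoter and EF-1α intron A drive a nucleoplasmin NLS fused to Arabidopsis CRY2. This is followed by a C-terminal HA tag and a 2A peptide (both stated by the depositor but not annotated), then mCherry and a bGH polyadenylation signal. CRY2 is a blue-light-responsive cryptochrome used in optogenetic dimerization and serves as the "bridge" component named in the plasmid title. The 2A-linked mCherry is produced as a separate protein and serves as a fluorescent marker for identifying or sorting transfected cells. No drug selection marker for mammalian cells is recorded.
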