Features (pLannotate 1.2.2; 26 found; start..end, strand, type, name):
     69..120     -  misc_feature   bom (fragment): basis of mobility region from pBR322
    139..594     +  rep_origin     f1 ori (sequence partly withheld): f1 bacteriophage origin of replication; arrow indicates direction of (+) strand synthesis
    595..644     -  misc_feature   bom (fragment): basis of mobility region from pBR322
    746..781     -  CDS            rop (fragment): Rop protein, which maintains plasmids at low copy number; rop
    876..980     +  promoter       AmpR promoter: bla
    981..1841    +  CDS            AmpR: β-lactamase; bla; confers resistance to ampicillin, carbenicillin, and related antibiotics
   2012..2600    +  rep_origin     ori: high-copy-number ColE1/pMB1/pBR322/pUC origin of replication
   2662..2902    +  promoter       U6 promoter: RNA polymerase III promoter for human U6 snRNA
   2929..3004    +  misc_RNA       gRNA scaffold: guide RNA scaffold for the Streptococcus pyogenes CRISPR/Cas9 system
   3011..3054    +  misc_RNA       gRNA scaffold (fragment): guide RNA scaffold for the Streptococcus pyogenes CRISPR/Cas9 system
   3100..3118    -  rep_origin     f1 ori (fragment): f1 bacteriophage origin of replication; arrow indicates direction of (+) strand synthesis
   3123..3278    -  CDS            lacZα (fragment): LacZα fragment of β-galactosidase; lacZ fragment
   3286..3304    +  promoter       T7 promoter: promoter for bacteriophage T7 RNA polymerase
   3313..3336    -  misc_feature   MCS (fragment): pBluescript multiple cloning site
   3352..3370    -  promoter       T3 promoter: promoter for bacteriophage T3 RNA polymerase
   3415..3431    -  protein_bind   lac operator: The lac repressor binds to the lac operator to inhibit transcription in E. coli. This inhibition can be relieved by adding lactose or isopropyl-β-D-thiogalactopyranoside (IPTG). lac repressor encoded by lacI
   3439..3469    -  promoter       lac promoter: promoter for the E. coli lac operon
   3484..3505    -  protein_bind   CAP binding site: CAP binding activates transcription in the presence of cAMP. E. coli catabolite activator protein
   3557..3821    +  enhancer       CMV enhancer (fragment): human cytomegalovirus immediate early enhancer; contains an 18-bp deletion relative to the standard CMV enhancer
   3843..4054    +  promoter       EF-1α core promoter: core promoter for human elongation factor EF-1α
   4055..4993    +  intron         EF-1α intron A: intron upstream of the start codon of human EF-1α
   5030..5077    +  CDS            nucleoplasmin NLS: bipartite nuclear localization signal from nucleoplasmin
   5078..6571    +  CDS            CRY2 (fragment): CRY2_ARATH - Also known as PHH1 From Arabidopsis thaliana (Mouse-ear cress).
   6731..7437    +  CDS            mCherry (fragment): monomeric derivative of DsRed fluorescent protein (Shaner et al., 2004) mammalian codon-optimized
   7469..7580    +  polyA_signal   bGH poly(A) signal: bovine growth hormone polyadenylation signal
   7685..64      +  repeat_region  AAV2 ITR (across the origin): inverted terminal repeat of adeno-associated virus serotype 2 inverted
>Addgene plasmid #127671 | S12.2_Bridge + Target | addgene full sequence | sequence record 247050 | Addgene NGS Result
GCCCGACGCCCGGGCTTTGCCCGGGCGGCCTCAGTGAGCGAGCGAGCGCGCAGCTGCCTGCAGGGGCGCC
TGATGCGGTATTTTCTCCTTACGCATCTGTGCGGTATTTCACACCGCATA
[95 nt withheld, positions 121-215]
T
[46 nt withheld, positions 217-262]
C
[141 nt withheld, positions 264-404]
CCTTTGACGTTGGAGTCCACGTTCTTT
[37 nt withheld, positions 432-468]
ACTCTATCTCGGGCTATTCTTTTGATTTATAAGGGATTTTGCCGATTTCGGTCTATTGGTTAAAAAATGA
GCTGATTTAACAAAAATTTAACGCGAATTTTAACAAAATATTAACGTTTACAATTTTATGGTGCACTCTC
AGTACAATCTGCTCTGATGCCGCATAGTTAAGCCAGCCCCGACACCCGCCAACACCCGCTGACGCGCCCT
GACGGGCTTGTCTGCTCCCGGCATCCGCTTACAGACAAGCTGTGACCGTCTCCGGGAGCTGCATGTGTCA
GAGGTTTTCACCGTCATCACCGAAACGCGCGAGACGAAAGGGCCTCGTGATACGCCTATTTTTATAGGTT
AATGTCATGATAATAATGGTTTCTTAGACGTCAGGTGGCACTTTTCGGGGAAATGTGCGCGGAACCCCTA
TTTGTTTATTTTTCTAAATACATTCAAATATGTATCCGCTCATGAGACAATAACCCTGATAAATGCTTCA
ATAATATTGAAAAAGGAAGAGTATGAGTATTCAACATTTCCGTGTCGCCCTTATTCCCTTTTTTGCGGCA
TTTTGCCTTCCTGTTTTTGCTCACCCAGAAACGCTGGTGAAAGTAAAAGATGCTGAAGATCAGTTGGGTG
CACGAGTGGGTTACATCGAACTGGATCTCAACAGCGGTAAGATCCTTGAGAGTTTTCGCCCCGAAGAACG
TTTTCCAATGATGAGCACTTTTAAAGTTCTGCTATGTGGCGCGGTATTATCCCGTATTGACGCCGGGCAA
GAGCAACTCGGTCGCCGCATACACTATTCTCAGAATGACTTGGTTGAGTACTCACCAGTCACAGAAAAGC
ATCTTACGGATGGCATGACAGTAAGAGAATTATGCAGTGCTGCCATAACCATGAGTGATAACACTGCGGC
CAACTTACTTCTGACAACGATCGGAGGACCGAAGGAGCTAACCGCTTTTTTGCACAACATGGGGGATCAT
GTAACTCGCCTTGATCGTTGGGAACCGGAGCTGAATGAAGCCATACCAAACGACGAGCGTGACACCACGA
TGCCTGTAGCAATGGCAACAACGTTGCGCAAACTATTAACTGGCGAACTACTTACTCTAGCTTCCCGGCA
ACAATTAATAGACTGGATGGAGGCGGATAAAGTTGCAGGACCACTTCTGCGCTCGGCCCTTCCGGCTGGC
TGGTTTATTGCTGATAAATCTGGAGCCGGTGAGCGTGGAAGCCGCGGTATCATTGCAGCACTGGGGCCAG
ATGGTAAGCCCTCCCGTATCGTAGTTATCTACACGACGGGGAGTCAGGCAACTATGGATGAACGAAATAG
ACAGATCGCTGAGATAGGTGCCTCACTGATTAAGCATTGGTAACTGTCAGACCAAGTTTACTCATATATA
CTTTAGATTGATTTAAAACTTCATTTTTAATTTAAAAGGATCTAGGTGAAGATCCTTTTTGATAATCTCA
TGACCAAAATCCCTTAACGTGAGTTTTCGTTCCACTGAGCGTCAGACCCCGTAGAAAAGATCAAAGGATC
TTCTTGAGATCCTTTTTTTCTGCGCGTAATCTGCTGCTTGCAAACAAAAAAACCACCGCTACCAGCGGTG
GTTTGTTTGCCGGATCAAGAGCTACCAACTCTTTTTCCGAAGGTAACTGGCTTCAGCAGAGCGCAGATAC
CAAATACTGTTCTTCTAGTGTAGCCGTAGTTAGGCCACCACTTCAAGAACTCTGTAGCACCGCCTACATA
CCTCGCTCTGCTAATCCTGTTACCAGTGGCTGCTGCCAGTGGCGATAAGTCGTGTCTTACCGGGTTGGAC
TCAAGACGATAGTTACCGGATAAGGCGCAGCGGTCGGGCTGAACGGGGGGTTCGTGCACACAGCCCAGCT
TGGAGCGAACGACCTACACCGAACTGAGATACCTACAGCGTGAGCTATGAGAAAGCGCCACGCTTCCCGA
AGGGAGAAAGGCGGACAGGTATCCGGTAAGCGGCAGGGTCGGAACAGGAGAGCGCACGAGGGAGCTTCCA
GGGGGAAACGCCTGGTATCTTTATAGTCCTGTCGGGTTTCGCCACCTCTGACTTGAGCGTCGATTTTTGT
GATGCTCGTCAGGGGGGCGGAGCCTATGGAAAAACGCCAGCAACGCGGCCTTTTTACGGTTCCTGGCCTT
TTGCTGGCCTTTTGCTCACATGTGAGGGCCTATTTCCCATGATTCCTTCATATTTGCATATACGATACAA
GGCTGTTAGAGAGATAATTGGAATTAATTTGACTGTAAACACAAAGATATTAGTACAAAATACGTGACGT
AGAAAGTAATAATTTCTTGGGTAGTTTGCAGTTTTAAAATTATGTTTTAAAATGGACTATCATATGCTTA
CCGTAACTTGAAAGTATTTCGATTTCTTGGCTTTATATATCTTGTGGAAAGGACGAAACACCGGGTCTTC
GAGAAGACCTGTTTTAGAGCTAGAAATAGCAAGTTAAAATAAGGCTAGTCCGTTATCAACTTGAAAAAGT
GGCACCGAGTCGGTGCTTTTTTGTTTTAGAGCTAGAAATAGCAAGTTAAAATAAGGCTAGTCCGTTTTTA
GCGCGTGCGCCAATTCTGCAGACAAATGGCTCTAGAGACCGGCGCCGCTACAGGGCGCGTCCCATTCGCC
ATTCAGGCTGCGCAACTGTTGGGAAGGGCGATCGGTGCGGGCCTCTTCGCTATTACGCCAGCTGGCGAAA
GGGGGATGTGCTGCAAGGCGATTAAGTTGGGTAACGCCAGGGTTTTCCCAGTCACGACGTTGTAAAACGA
CGGCCAGTGAGCGCGCGTAATACGACTCACTATAGGGCGAATTGGGTACCGGGCCCCCCCTCGAGGTCCT
CCAGCTTTTGTTCCCTTTAGTGAGGGTTAATTGCGCGCTTGGCGTAATCATGGTCATAGCTGTTTCCTGT
GTGAAATTGTTATCCGCTCACAATTCCACACAACATACGAGCCGGAAGCATAAAGTGTAAAGCCTGGGGT
GCCTAATGAGTGAGCTAACTCACATTAATTGCGTTGCGCTCACTGCCCGCTTTCCACCGGTGGTCTCTTA
GAGGTACCCGTTACATAACTTACGGTAAATGGCCCGCCTGGCTGACCGCCCAACGACCCCCGCCCATTGA
CGTCAATAGTAACGCCAATAGGGACTTTCCATTGACGTCAATGGGTGGAGTATTTACGGTAAACTGCCCA
CTTGGCAGTACATCAAGTGTATCATATGCCAAGTACGCCCCCTATTGACGTCAATGACGGTAAATGGCCC
GCCTGGCATTGTGCCCAGTACATGACCTTATGGGACTTTCCTACTTGGCAGTACATCTACGTAAATACTA
GTGTGCCCGTCAGTGGGCAGAGCGCACATCGCCCACAGTCCCCGAGAAGTTGGGGGGAGGGGTCGGCAAT
TGAACCGGTGCCTAGAGAAGGTGGCGCGGGGTAAACTGGGAAAGTGATGTCGTGTACTGGCTCCGCCTTT
TTCCCGAGGGTGGGGGAGAACCGTATATAAGTGCAGTAGTCGCCGTGAACGTTCTTTTTCGCAACGGGTT
TGCCGCCAGAACACAGGTAAGTGCCGTGTGTGGTTCCCGCGGGCCTGGCCTCTTTACGGGTTATGGCCCT
TGCGTGCCTTGAATTACTTCCACCTGGCTGCAGTACGTGATTCTTGATCCCGAGCTTCGGGTTGGAAGTG
GGTGGGAGAGTTCGAGGCCTTGCGCTTAAGGAGCCCCTTCGCCTCGTGCTTGAGTTGAGGCCTGGCCTGG
GCGCTGGGGCCGCCGCGTGCGAATCTGGTGGCACCTTCGCGCCTGTCTCGCTGCTTTCGATAAGTCTCTA
GCCATTTAAAATTTTTGATGACCTGCTGCGACGCTTTTTTTCTGGCAAGATAGTCTTGTAAATGCGGGCC
AAGATCTGCACACTGGTATTTCGGTTTTTGGGGCCGCGGGCGGCGACGGGGCCCGTGCGTCCCAGCGCAC
ATGTTCGGCGAGGCGGGGCCTGCGAGCGCGGCCACCGAGAATCGGACGGGGGTAGTCTCAAGCTGGCCGG
CCTGCTCTGGTGCCTGGCCTCGCGCCGCCGTGTATCGCCCCGCCCTGGGCGGCAAGGCTGGCCCGGTCGG
CACCAGTTGCGTGAGCGGAAAGATGGCCGCTTCCCGGCCCTGCTGCAGGGAGCTCAAAATGGAGGACGCG
GCGCTCGGGAGAGCGGGCGGGTGAGTCACCCACACAAAGGAAAAGGGCCTTTCCGTCCTCAGCCGTCGCT
TCATGTGACTCCACGGAGTACCGGGCGCCGTCCAGGCACCTCGATTAGTTCTCGAGCTTTTGGAGTACGT
CGTCTTTAGGTTGGGGGGAGGGGTTTTATGCGATGGAGTTTCCCCACACTGAGTGGGTGGAGACTGAAGT
TAGGCCAGCTTGGCACTTGATGTAATTCTCCTTGGAATTTGCCCTTTTTGAGTTTGGATCTTGGTTCATT
CTCAAGCCTCAGACAGTGGTTCAAAGTTTTTTTCTTCCATTTCAGGTGTCGTGAAAGCTTGGTACCGGAT
CCGCCACCATGAAAAGGCCGGCGGCCACGAAAAAGGCCGGCCAGGCAAAAAAGAAAAAGAAGATGGACAA
AAAGACGATTGTGTGGTTTAGACGTGACCTTCGCATTGAGGACAACCCTGCGTTGGCAGCGGCAGCGCAT
GAAGGTTCGGTATTCCCTGTCTTTATCTGGTGTCCCGAAGAGGAGGGGCAATTCTATCCCGGTCGCGCGT
CCCGATGGTGGATGAAACAGTCGCTCGCACATCTTAGCCAGTCGTTGAAGGCGCTCGGCTCTGATCTGAC
GCTCATCAAAACACACAATACAATTTCTGCCATTCTGGATTGCATTAGGGTGACTGGTGCCACCAAAGTT
GTGTTCAATCACCTTTATGATCCCGTAAGCCTGGTCAGGGATCATACAGTAAAAGAGAAACTTGTAGAGA
GGGGAATCAGCGTCCAATCGTACAATGGGGACTTGTTGTATGAACCGTGGGAAATCTATTGTGAGAAAGG
CAAACCTTTCACTTCCTTCAATTCGTACTGGAAGAAATGCCTCGACATGTCCATCGAGTCAGTCATGCTG
CCGCCACCTTGGAGACTTATGCCCATTACTGCTGCGGCAGAGGCGATCTGGGCTTGCAGCATCGAAGAAC
TTGGTCTGGAAAACGAAGCGGAAAAACCCAGTAACGCGCTCCTGACGCGAGCGTGGTCGCCAGGCTGGTC
GAATGCTGATAAGCTCCTTAATGAGTTTATCGAGAAACAGTTGATCGACTATGCGAAGAATAGCAAGAAG
GTGGTGGGAAATTCCACTTCCCTCCTGTCGCCGTATCTCCACTTTGGGGAGATTAGCGTGAGGCATGTGT
TCCAATGTGCGCGGATGAAGCAAATCATTTGGGCTCGCGACAAAAACTCTGAAGGAGAGGAGTCTGCCGA
TTTGTTTTTGAGAGGAATCGGCCTTAGGGAGTATTCACGATACATCTGCTTCAACTTTCCGTTTACACAT
GAACAATCCCTCCTCAGCCACCTCCGCTTCTTTCCGTGGGACGCGGACGTGGACAAATTCAAGGCCTGGC
GGCAGGGGCGCACGGGATACCCGTTGGTGGATGCGGGTATGAGAGAGCTGTGGGCAACGGGTTGGATGCA
CAACCGTATTCGAGTCATCGTTAGTAGCTTTGCCGTTAAGTTCCTCTTGTTGCCCTGGAAATGGGGGATG
AAATACTTTTGGGACACGCTTCTGGATGCGGACTTGGAGTGCGATATTCTTGGGTGGCAGTACATTTCGG
GTTCCATCCCTGACGGGCATGAACTTGACCGATTGGATAACCCTGCACTGCAAGGAGCAAAGTACGACCC
GGAGGGAGAATACATCAGGCAGTGGCTCCCAGAGCTGGCCCGTCTGCCCACCGAGTGGATTCACCACCCG
TGGGATGCTCCCCTGACCGTCCTTAAAGCCTCAGGGGTCGAATTGGGGACGAATTACGCGAAACCCATCG
TCGATATTGACACCGCACGAGAATTGCTGGCGAAAGCCATCTCAAGAACACGCGAAGCGCAGATTATGAT
CGGAGCAGCGCCGGCTAGCCCCAAGAAGAAGAGAAAGGTGGAGGCCAGCGGTTCCGGACGGGCTGTATAC
TACCCGTACGACGTTCCGGACTACGCTCTGTTTAAACTGGGCAGTGGAGAGGGCAGAGGAAGTCTGCTAA
CATGCGGTGACGTCGAGGAGAATCCTGGCCCAGTGAGCAAGGGCGAGGAGGATAACATGGCCATCATCAA
GGAGTTCATGCGCTTCAAGGTGCACATGGAGGGCTCCGTGAACGGCCACGAGTTCGAGATCGAGGGCGAG
GGCGAGGGCCGCCCCTACGAGGGCACCCAGACCGCCAAGCTGAAGGTGACCAAGGGTGGCCCCCTGCCCT
TCGCCTGGGACATCCTGTCCCCTCAGTTCATGTACGGCTCCAAGGCCTACGTGAAGCACCCCGCCGACAT
CCCCGACTACTTGAAGCTGTCCTTCCCCGAGGGCTTCAAGTGGGAGCGCGTGATGAACTTCGAGGACGGC
GGCGTGGTGACCGTGACCCAGGACTCCTCCCTGCAGGACGGCGAGTTCATCTACAAGGTGAAGCTGCGCG
GCACCAACTTCCCCTCCGACGGCCCCGTAATGCAGAAGAAAACCATGGGCTGGGAGGCCTCCTCCGAGCG
GATGTACCCCGAGGACGGCGCCCTGAAGGGCGAGATCAAGCAGAGGCTGAAGCTGAAGGACGGCGGCCAC
TACGACGCTGAGGTCAAGACCACCTACAAGGCCAAGAAGCCCGTGCAGCTGCCCGGCGCCTACAACGTCA
ACATCAAGTTGGACATCACCTCCCACAACGAGGACTACACCATCGTGGAACAGTACGAACGCGCCGAGGG
CCGCCACTCCACCGGCGGCATGGACGAGCTGTACAAGTAAGAATTCCTAGAGCTCGCTGATCAGCCTCGA
CTGTGCCTTCTAGTTGCCAGCCATCTGTTGTTTGCCCCTCCCCCGTGCCTTCCTTGACCCTGGAAGGTGC
CACTCCCACTGTCCTTTCCTAATAAAATGAGGAAATTGCATCGCATTGTCTGAGTAGGTGTCATTCTATT
CTGGGGGGTGGGGTGGGGCAGGACAGCAAGGGGGAGGATTGGGAAGAGAATAGCAGGCATGCTGGGGAGC
GGCCGCAGGAACCCCTAGTGATGGAGTTGGCCACTCCCTCTCTGCGCGCTCGCTCGCTCACTGAGGCCGG
GCGACCAAAGGTC
